>Addgene plasmid #107653 | Pgr_piwi-1 | addgene full sequence | sequence record 209320 | Addgene NGS Result
GCTTCCTCGCTCACTGACTCGCTGCGCTCGGTCGTTCGGCTGCGGCGAGCGGTATCAGCTCACTCAAAGG
CGGTAATACGGTTATCCACAGAATCAGGGGATAACGCAGGAAAGAACATGTGAGCAAAAGGCCAGCAAAA
GGCCAGGAACCGTAAAAAGGCCGCGTTGCTGGCGTTTTTCCATAGGCTCCGCCCCCCTGACGAGCATCAC
AAAAATCGACGCTCAAGTCAGAGGTGGCGAAACCCGACAGGACTATAAAGATACCAGGCGTTTCCCCCTG
GAAGCTCCCTCGTGCGCTCTCCTGTTCCGACCCTGCCGCTTACCGGATACCTGTCCGCCTTTCTCCCTTC
GGGAAGCGTGGCGCTTTCTCATAGCTCACGCTGTAGGTATCTCAGTTCGGTGTAGGTCGTTCGCTCCAAG
CTGGGCTGTGTGCACGAACCCCCCGTTCAGCCCGACCGCTGCGCCTTATCCGGTAACTATCGTCTTGAGT
CCAACCCGGTAAGACACGACTTATCGCCACTGGCAGCAGCCACTGGTAACAGGATTAGCAGAGCGAGGTA
TGTAGGCGGTGCTACAGAGTTCTTGAAGTGGTGGCCTAACTACGGCTACACTAGAAGAACAGTATTTGGT
ATCTGCGCTCTGCTGAAGCCAGTTACCTTCGGAAAAAGAGTTGGTAGCTCTTGATCCGGCAAACAAACCA
CCGCTGGTAGCGGTGGTTTTTTTGTTTGCAAGCAGCAGATTACGCGCAGAAAAAAAGGATCTCAAGAAGA
TCCTTTGATCTTTTCTACGGGGTCTGACGCTCAGTGGAACGACGCGTAACTCACGTTAAGGGATTTTGGT
CATGAGCTTGCGCCGTCCCGTCAAGTCAGCGTAATGCTCTGCCAGTGTTACAACCAATTAACCAATTCTG
ATTAGAAAAACTCATCGAGCATCAAATGAAACTGCAATTTATTCATATCAGGATTATCAATACCATATTT
TTGAAAAAGCCGTTTCTGTAATGAAGGAGAAAACTCACCGAGGCAGTTCCATAGGATGGCAAGATCCTGG
TATCGGTCTGCGATTCCGACTCGTCCAACATCAATACAACCTATTAATTTCCCCTCGTCAAAAATAAGGT
TATCAAGTGAGAAATCACCATGAGTGACGACTGAATCCGGTGAGAATGGCAAAAGTTTATGCATTTCTTT
CCAGACTTGTTCAACAGGCCAGCCATTACGCTCGTCATCAAAATCACTCGCATCAACCAAACCGTTATTC
ATTCGTGATTGCGCCTGAGCGAGACGAAATACGCGATCGCTGTTAAAAGGACAATTACAAACAGGAATCG
AATGCAACCGGCGCAGGAACACTGCCAGCGCATCAACAATATTTTCACCTGAATCAGGATATTCTTCTAA
TACCTGGAATGCTGTTTTTCCGGGGATCGCAGTGGTGAGTAACCATGCATCATCAGGAGTACGGATAAAA
TGCTTGATGGTCGGAAGAGGCATAAATTCCGTCAGCCAGTTTAGTCTGACCATCTCATCTGTAACATCAT
TGGCAACGCTACCTTTGCCATGTTTCAGAAACAACTCTGGCGCATCGGGCTTCCCATACAAGCGATAGAT
TGTCGCACCTGATTGCCCGACATTATCGCGAGCCCATTTATACCCATATAAATCAGCATCCATGTTGGAA
TTTAATCGCGGCCTCGACGTTTCCCGTTGAATATGGCTCATAACACCCCTTGTATTACTGTTTATGTAAG
CAGACAGTTTTATTGTTCATGATGATATATTTTTATCTTGTGCAATGTAACATCAGAGATTTTGAGACAC
GGGCCAGAGCTGCCAGGAAACAGCTATGACCATGTAATACGACTCACTATAGGGGATCCTCAAAAAACCC
CTCAAGACCCGTTTAGAGGCCCCAAGGGGTTATGTGGAAGTAATACGACTCACTATAGGGCGAATTGGGT
ACCGGGCCCGGCCAATTCTACCCGGTACCTTTAGTGGTTCGCTGTGAAACAAGATAGAATTCATAGAAAT
TTGGTTTAACAACTTTTTCATCAACAATTGTGCCTGGATTTGGATTGTTACCGTCTTTAAAAAATTTAAC
ACTAATTCTTTTTTTAACGATTATGTATATAATTTGTGGAAGGTTTTGATTTTCATAAACAGATTCAATG
ATTTTCAAAACCGCATCCGTTTCGTACTTCTTTGTAAAATACAATTGAGAATCACCAACTCCATCACGGT
AAATTATAAACCGCTGAGGCAAGGTATTAAATTTATCTCTAAATAAATTTATTGCGGCCTTGAAATTTTG
ACTCAAATTATCGTGATATTCACTTTTCCCTTTCGATGAATTAACAAAACTTAAATATTGTGTAAATTTA
GAGCTTATACTAAATACAGAGGCTTGTATAGACCGCTTGCCAGTTTTACTATGAAACGTATCCAATCCTG
CAACCATAGTTGGTACCATTTTTAATTCAACTCCCCATGGATCATACCCCAACTTAGCAAACATTTGCAT
TACACTTTTATCCGCAACTACTTTTCTCCTTCGATCATCGCGATTTGTGCCATTCCGAACAGTTACACAT
TGTGTCAACAAACCAGTACTTATGGTAAAATTTTTAACTCTTGCATATATTTTATCATCTCCAATAAATA
CAAGAGCCAAATGAACCTTATCACGTATGAAATCTGTAAGGAAATCTTCGATTTCATTCGTTCTGCATGA
CAAAACAGATCCAATTGTGTGATTGACTCTTAATCTACTCATTTCTCTTTTAACATCGTCAATGAATTGA
TTGAACTGCCCTGGATTTCTTTCAACGACTAATATTCCAAATCTATGTTGTGTACCAGCGGGGATATCAA
ATTTAACTTCCCCAAATTTCCAATCGTCCGATGATTTCGTATTAATACGTTGCTTGTTTGAAAACACCTC
AACACCATTGAGTTCTCTACCCATGATTGTAACAGGTTGATTTTCTAATTCCAATCCCCATTTTTCCATA
AAAGGAGATGCCTTTCCTTCCTTTGTCCAGTTACAAAAATCACTAATATCTCGCAAACGTTCACGCGGTT
CTCGTTTTAAAACGGAACCTAAGCTTTTCTGTAAATTAATATTACTTCTTTCACTGTCCGAAAAGCCACA
CAAGAAACATAACTCCCCTGGAATAGACAAGCTTTGGTCGGCTTCTTTGGGGGCTTCAGGATCATTTTCT
AGATTTTCCTTTTGGATAATTCCAATTCTTCTCATTCTAGAAATAACGAATGGCTGCTTACCGGTGGTTA
AGGTAATATTATAACGTTGTTTAAAGTAGTCAAAATAACTAATTTTAACACCATTTAATTCAATTTCTTC
AGATACGTCAAGTTCTTTAATATCGCTAATTCGATATGTCTTGTTGTTATATTTCGTTATGACATCACGG
CCAATTAGCAAGTCAAGTTGATTCTTATTATAAATGTTATAAACCGAATTTTCATTCAAGACTCGATTTA
TTCGTTCCAAATAAAGTAGTGTACAAGCAGTACCGTCTTGATTTGTTCCTCTTGTAAGAGTCGTACAAAA
TCCACCTAATATTTTAAAATTATCTCTCTTGAAAAATGTGGGTCCACATTTAGACAAGCTCTCATTGCAA
TTTGATCCAAGAAAAAAAGCTCTACCAATACGCTCTTGTCCCATAAAAACTTGAATATTATTAAAGATTA
TATTAATCATTTGATAATATTCTTCTGTATTTTCTATAAAAGTAGCCAAAAATCTAATTGATACCTCTTC
GTCTTTAATGTTAAACGTTTCAATGTCTTCTTTATGCCATTGTGAGGGTGTAAAAAGGCGACGGCCATCA
AAACAAAAAGGTTGATTATCAGCCTTTGTGGACGCCACACTGTATAATAATTCCAACTTACCCCGTAGAC
TTTTCATTGGCATTTTTACGTCATACATAAAAAAAGGACCTTTTGGTCCCACTTTAAAATTTGCATAATT
AGATTTTAATGCAACTGCACGACCATCTTTTCCAACCTTATCAACAATTAATTCTGGTTGAAGACTCGGT
TCAATGACATAAAATCTCTTTTGTAATCCTCCTCGTTTGGCTACCTTTCTCTCCTCCATCGGGATGGTAA
TGCCGCTAGCCATGGAACCGGTGGATCCACTAGTTCTAGAGCGGCCGCCACCGCGGTGGAGCTCGAATTC
ATCGATGATATCAGATCTGCCGGTCTCCCTATAGTGAGTCGTATTACTTCCTAGCATAACCCCTTGGGGC
CTCTAAACGGGTCTTGAGGGGTTTTTTGCTTAAGACTGGCCGTCGTTTTACAACGTCGTGACTGGGAAAA
CATCCATGCTAGCGTTAACGCGAGAGTAGGGAACTGCCAGGCATCAAATAAAACGAAAGGCTCAGTCGGA
AGACTGGGCCTTTCGTTTTATCTGTTGTTTGTCGGTGAACGCTCTCCTGAGTAGGACAAATCCGCCGGGA
GCGGATTTGAACGTTGTGAAGCAACGGCCCGGAGGGTGGCGGGCAGGACGCCCGCCATAAACTGCCAGGC
ATCAAACTAAGCAGAAGGCCATCCTGACGGATGGCCTTTTTGCGTTTCTACAAACTCTTCCTGGCTAGCG
GTACGCGTATTAATTGCGTTGCGCTCACTGCCCGCTTTCCAGTCGGGAAACCTGTCGTGCCAGCTGCATT
AATGAATCGGCCAACGCGCGGGGAGAGGCGGTTTGCGTATTGGGCGCTCTTCC
Features (pLannotate 1.2.2; 13 found; start..end, strand, type, name):
    177..765     -  rep_origin     ori: high-copy-number ColE1/pMB1/pBR322/pUC origin of replication
    912..1721    -  CDS            KanR: aminoglycoside phosphotransferase; aph(3')-Ia; confers resistance to kanamycin in bacteria or G418 (Geneticin®) in eukaryotes
   1855..1873    +  promoter       T7 promoter: promoter for bacteriophage T7 RNA polymerase
   1881..1924    -  terminator     T7 terminator (fragment): transcription terminator for bacteriophage T7 RNA polymerase
   1931..1949    +  promoter       T7 promoter: promoter for bacteriophage T7 RNA polymerase
   1984..4098    -  CDS            wi-1 (fragment): PIWI1_SCHMD - Experimental evidence at transcript level: Swiss-Prot protein existence level 2. From Schmidtea mediterranea (Freshwater planarian flatworm).
   4148..4194    -  misc_feature   MCS (fragment): pBluescript multiple cloning site
   4228..4246    -  promoter       T7 promoter: promoter for bacteriophage T7 RNA polymerase
   4251..4298    +  terminator     T7 terminator: transcription terminator for bacteriophage T7 RNA polymerase
   4305..4341    +  CDS            lacZα (fragment): LacZα fragment of β-galactosidase; lacZ fragment
   4388..4431    -  terminator     rrnB T1 terminator: Escherichia coli rrnB; transcription terminator T1 from the E. coli rrnB gene
   4563..4590    +  terminator     rrnB T2 terminator: transcription terminator T2 from the E. coli rrnB gene
   4645..4737    -  CDS            lacI (fragment): lac repressor; lacI; The lac repressor binds to the lac operator to inhibit transcription in E. coli. This inhibition can be relieved by adding lactose or isopropyl-β-D-thiogalactopyranoside (IPTG).
