[The description below was written by a language model from this plasmid's Addgene catalogue record and pLannotate feature annotations shown in this document.]
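Description:
Pgr_piwi-1 is a small bacterial plasmid (4,743 nt in the sequenced record) built on the pPR-T4P backbone. It serves as a template for RNA synthesis rather than as an expression vector for protein. It replicates in E. coli from a high-copy ColE1/pUC-type origin and is selected with kanamycin through an aph(3')-Ia aminoglycoside phosphotransferase gene.

The insert, introduced by ligation-independent cloning, is a roughly 2.1 kb fragment of piwi-1 from the freshwater planarian Phagocata gracilis. The automated annotation labels it as a fragment matching the Schmidtea mediterranea PIWI1 protein. This reflects homology to the closest database entry and not a different species of origin.

The insert lies between opposing bacteriophage T7 promoters that face inward from each side, and T7 terminators sit beyond them. A third T7 promoter is annotated upstream on one flank. Convergent transcription by T7 RNA polymerase produces both strands of the insert, which can anneal into double-stranded RNA. The same cloned fragment can serve as a template for making labelled single-stranded riboprobes, although the record does not say how strand-specific transcripts are obtained. The remaining annotated pieces are a partial pBluescript multiple cloning site, short lacZα and lacI fragments, and rrnB T1 and T2 terminators. These appear to be backbone remnants and insulating elements with no functional expression role.

The stated purpose is in situ hybridization and RNAi studies in planarians. The associated publication concerns hands-on classroom activities on regeneration and stem cell biology, so the plasmid also has an educational use. In the well-studied species S. mediterranea, piwi-1 is widely used as a marker of neoblasts, the planarian stem cells. This suggests the construct is meant for visualising or perturbing the equivalent cells in P. gracilis, though the catalogue fields do not state this directly.
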