Addgene plasmid #107653: Pgr_piwi-1
Purpose: In situ hybridization and RNAi studies in planarians
Depositing lab: Alejandro Sánchez. Depositing organization: Stowers Institute for Medical Research. Publication: Hands-On Classroom Activities for Exploring Regeneration and Stem Cell Biology with Planarians. Accorsi A, Williams MM, Ross EJ, Robb SMC, Elliott SA, Tu KC, Sanchez Alvarado A. The American Biology Teacher 79(3):208-223. Mar 2017. 10.1525/abt.2017.79.3.208.
Backbone
  Vector backbone: pPR-T4P
  Backbone size w/o insert (bp): 2636
  Vector type: RNAi ; In situ hybridization
Growth in bacteria
  Bacterial resistance: Kanamycin, 50 μg/mL
  Growth temperature: 37°C
  Growth strain: DH5alpha
  Copy number: Unknown
Gene/Insert
  Gene/Insert name: piwi-1
  Species: Phagocata gracilis
  Insert size (bp): 2135
  Cloning method: Ligation Independent Cloning
Terms and licenses: Academic/Nonprofit Terms; Industry Terms: Not Available to Industry
How to cite: Pgr_piwi-1 was a gift from Alejandro Sánchez (Addgene plasmid # 107653 ; http://n2t.net/addgene:107653 ; RRID:Addgene_107653)
