>Addgene plasmid #107653 | Pgr_piwi-1 | depositor partial sequence | sequence record 203009 | Insert Sequence
GTACCTTTAGTGGTTCGCTGTGAAACAAGATAGAATTCATAGAAATTTGGTTTAACAACTTTTTCATCAA
CAATTGTGCCTGGATTTGGATTGTTACCATCTTTAAAAAATTTAACACTAATTCTTTTTTTAACGATTAT
GTATATAATTTGTGGAAGGTTTTGATTTTCATAAACAGATTCAATGATTTTCAAAACCGCATCCGTTTCG
TACTTCTTTGTAAAATACAATTGAGAATCACCAACTCCATCACGGTAAATTATAAACCGCTGAGGCAAGG
TATTAAATTTATCTCTAAATAAATTTATTGCGGCCTTGAAATTTTGACTCAAATTATCGTGATATTCACT
TTTCCCTTTCGATGAATTAACAAAACTTAAATATTGTGTAAATTTAGAGCTTATACTAAATACAGAGGCT
TGTATAGACCGCTTGCCAGTTTTACTATGAAACGTATCCAATCCTGCAACCATAGTTGGTACCATTTTTA
ATTCAACTCCCCATGGATCATACCCCAACTTAGCAAACATTTGCATTACACTTTTATCCGCAACTACTTT
TCTCCTTCGATCATCGCGATTTGTGCCATTCCGAACAGTTACACATTGTGTCAACAAACCAGTACTTATG
GTAAAATTTTTAACTCTTGCATATATTTTATCATCTCCAATAAATACAAGAGCCAAATGAACCTTATCAC
GTATGAAATCTGTAAGGAAATCTTCGATTTCATTCGTTCTGCATGACAAAACAGATCCAATTGTGTGACT
GACTCTTAATCTACTCATTTCTCTTTTAACATCGTCAATGAATTGATTGAACTGCCCTGGATTTCTTTCA
ACGACTAATATTCCAAATCTATGTTGTGTACCAGCGGGGATATCAAATTTAACTTCCCCAAATTTCCAAT
CGTCCGATGATTTCGTATTAATACGTTGCTTGTTTGAAAACACCTCAACACCATTGAGTTCTCTACCCAT
GATTGTAACAGGTTGATTTTCTAATTCCAATCCCCATTTTTCCATAAAAGGAGATGCCTTTCCTTCCTTT
GTCCAGTTACAAAAATCACTAATATCTCGCAAACGTTCACGCGGTTCTCGTTTTAAAACGGAACCTAAGC
TTTTCTGTAAATTAATATTACTTCTTTCACTGTCCGAAAAGCCACACAAGAAACATAACTCCCCTGGAAT
AGACAAGCTTTGGTCGGCTTCTTTGGGGGCTTCAGGATCATTTTCTAGATTTTCCTTTTGGATAATTCCA
ATTCTTCTCATTCTAGAAATAACGAATGGCTGCTTACCGGTGGTTAAGGTAATATTATAACGTTGTTTAA
AGTAGTCAAAATAACTAATTTTAACACCATTTAACTCAATTTCTTCAGATACGTCAAGTTCTTTAATATC
GCTAATTCGATATGTCTTGTTGTTATATTTCGTTATGACATCACGGCCAATTAGTAAGTCAAGTTGATTC
TTATTATAAATGTTATAAACCGAATTTTCATTCAAGACTCGATTTATTCGTTCCAAATAAAGTAGTGTAC
AAGCAGTACCGTCTTGATTTGTTCCTCTAGTAAGAGTCGTACAAAAACCACCTAATATTTTAAAATTATC
TCTCTTGAAAAATGTGGGTCCACATTTAGACAAGCTCTCATTGCAATTTGATCCAAGAAAAAAAGCTCTA
CCAATACGCTCTTGTCCCATAAAAACTTGAATATTATTAAAGATTATATTAATCATTTGATAATATTCTT
CTGTATTTTCTATAAAAGTAGCCAAAAATCTAATTGATACCTCTTCGTCTTTAATGTTAAACGTTTCAAT
GTCTTCTTTATGCCATTGTGAGGGTGTAAAAAGCCGACGGCCATCAAAACAAAAAGGTTGATTATCAGCC
TTTGTGGACGCCACACTGTATAATAATTCCAACTTACCCCGTAGACTTTTCATTGGCATTTTTACGTCAT
ACATAAAAAAAGGACCTTTTGGTCCCACTTTAAAATTTGCATAATTAGATTTTAATGCAACTGCACGACC
ATCTTTTCCAACCTTATCAACAATTAATTCTGGTTGAAGACTCGGTTCAATGACATAAAATCTCTTTTGT
AATCCTCCTCGTTTGGCTACCTTTCTCTCCTCCAT
